Addgene plasmid #182120: 2xNLS-NLP-cMyc AspCas12a
Purpose: pET21a protein expression vector for 2xNLS-NLP-cMyc AspCas12a in bacteria
Depositing lab: Scot Wolfe. Depositing organization: University of Massachusetts, Worcester. Publication: Optimization of Nuclear Localization Signal Composition Improves CRISPR-Cas12a Editing Rates in Human Primary Cells. Luk K, Liu P, Zeng J, Wang Y, Maitland SA, Idrizi F, Ponnienselvan K, Iyer S, Zhu LJ, Luban J, Bauer DE, Wolfe SA. GEN Biotechnol. 2022 Jun;1(3):271-284. doi: 10.1089/genbio.2022.0003. Epub 2022 Jun 14. PubMed 38405215.
Backbone
  Vector backbone: pET21a
  Backbone manufacturer: EMD Biosciences
  Backbone size w/o insert (bp): 5343
  Total vector size (bp): 9448
  Vector type: Bacterial Expression
Growth in bacteria
  Bacterial resistance: Ampicillin, 100 μg/mL
  Growth temperature: 37°C
  Growth strain: DH5alpha
  Copy number: High Copy
Gene/Insert
  Gene/Insert name: 2xNLS-NLP-cMyc AspCas12a (alt name: 2xNLS AspCas12a)
  Species: Acidaminococcus
  Insert size (bp): 4104
  Promoter: T7
  Tag / fusion protein: 6xHis (C terminal on insert)
  Cloning method: Gibson Cloning
  Sequencing primers: 5′ T7; 3′ T7 Terminator
Terms and licenses: Academic/Nonprofit Terms; Industry Terms: Not Available to Industry
How to cite: 2xNLS-NLP-cMyc AspCas12a was a gift from Scot Wolfe (Addgene plasmid # 182120 ; http://n2t.net/addgene:182120 ; RRID:Addgene_182120)
