[The description below was written by a language model from this plasmid's Addgene catalogue record and pLannotate feature annotations shown in this document.]
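Description:
2xNLS-NLP-cMyc AspCas12a is a bacterial protein expression plasmid built on the pET21a backbone for producing a nuclear-localization-optimized Cas12a (Cpf1) nuclease from Acidaminococcus in E. coli. It is propagated through a ColE1/pBR322-type origin accompanied by the bom and rop elements, and is selected with ampicillin via the β-lactamase gene. The catalogue lists it as high copy, although rop normally moderates copy number. An f1 origin and short remnants of the tetracycline resistance gene are backbone leftovers with no role in expression.

The roughly 4.1 kb insert, assembled by Gibson cloning, sits under the standard pET control system. A T7 promoter is followed by a lac operator and the T7 gene 10 ribosome binding site, a T7 terminator lies downstream, and a plasmid-borne lacI gene supplies the repressor. Transcription therefore requires a host that provides T7 RNA polymerase and is induced with IPTG.

The feature table annotates the AsCpf1 coding sequence followed directly by a bipartite nucleoplasmin NLS, a 3xHA epitope block and a histidine tag, which matches the catalogued C-terminal 6xHis tag used for affinity purification. The c-Myc-derived NLS implied by the name is not separately annotated, so its exact position cannot be confirmed from the table. The HA tags, in turn, are not mentioned in the catalogue fields. A short annotated "SET1" fragment after the His tag is probably a vector-derived match rather than part of the expressed protein.

The associated work concerns how NLS composition affects Cas12a editing rates in primary human cells. The plasmid's likely use is therefore to make purified recombinant nuclease that can be complexed with crRNA and delivered as a ribonucleoprotein for genome editing.
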