Features (pLannotate 1.2.2; 21 found; start..end, strand, type, name):
     34..55      -  protein_bind   CAP binding site: CAP binding activates transcription in the presence of cAMP. E. coli catabolite activator protein
     68..1150    -  CDS            lacI: lac repressor; lacI; The lac repressor binds to the lac operator to inhibit transcription in E. coli. This inhibition can be relieved by adding lactose or isopropyl-β-D-thiogalactopyranoside (IPTG).
   1151..1228    -  promoter       lacI promoter: lacI
   1236..1515    -  CDS            TcR (fragment): tetracycline efflux protein; tet; confers resistance to tetracycline
   1537..1555    +  promoter       T7 promoter: promoter for bacteriophage T7 RNA polymerase
   1556..1580    +  protein_bind   lac operator: The lac repressor binds to the lac operator to inhibit transcription in E. coli. This inhibition can be relieved by adding lactose or isopropyl-β-D-thiogalactopyranoside (IPTG). lac repressor encoded by lacI
   1595..1617    +  RBS            RBS: efficient ribosome binding site from bacteriophage T7 gene 10 (Olins and Rangwala, 1989)
   1625..5545    +  CDS            AsCpf1: CRISPR-associated protein from Acidaminococcus sp. BV3L6 (Zetsche et al., 2015)
   5546..5593    +  CDS            nucleoplasmin NLS: bipartite nuclear localization signal from nucleoplasmin
   5600..5680    +  CDS            3xHA: three tandem HA epitope tags
   5714..5731    +  CDS            9xHis (fragment): 9xHis affinity tag
   5741..5790    +  CDS            SET1 (fragment): solubility-enhancement tag derived from T7 phage gene 10B
   5798..5845    +  terminator     T7 terminator: transcription terminator for bacteriophage T7 RNA polymerase
   5882..6310    +  rep_origin     f1 ori (sequence partly withheld): f1 bacteriophage origin of replication; arrow indicates direction of (+) strand synthesis
   6363..6467    +  promoter       AmpR promoter: bla
   6468..7328    +  CDS            AmpR: β-lactamase; bla; confers resistance to ampicillin, carbenicillin, and related antibiotics
   7499..8087    +  rep_origin     ori: high-copy-number ColE1/pMB1/pBR322/pUC origin of replication
   8273..8412    -  misc_feature   bom: basis of mobility region from pBR322
   8514..8705    -  CDS            rop: Rop protein, which maintains plasmids at low copy number; rop
   8722..9102    +  CDS            YPB1_ECOLX: Protein predicted: Swiss-Prot protein existence level 4. From Escherichia coli.
   9174..19      -  CDS            TcR (fragment) (across the origin): tetracycline efflux protein; tet; confers resistance to tetracycline
>Addgene plasmid #182120 | 2xNLS-NLP-cMyc AspCas12a | addgene full sequence | sequence record 372772 | Addgene NGS Result
TCTCAAGGGCATCGGTCGAGATCCCGGTGCCTAATGAGTGAGCTAACTTACATTAATTGCGTTGCGCTCA
CTGCCCGCTTTCCAGTCGGGAAACCTGTCGTGCCAGCTGCATTAATGAATCGGCCAACGCGCGGGGAGAG
GCGGTTTGCGTATTGGGCGCCAGGGTGGTTTTTCTTTTCACCAGTGAGACGGGCAACAGCTGATTGCCCT
TCACCGCCTGGCCCTGAGAGAGTTGCAGCAAGCGGTCCACGCTGGTTTGCCCCAGCAGGCGAAAATCCTG
TTTGATGGTGGTTAACGGCGGGATATAACATGAGCTGTCTTCGGTATCGTCGTATCCCACTACCGAGATA
TCCGCACCAACGCGCAGCCCGGACTCGGTAATGGCGCGCATTGCGCCCAGCGCCATCTGATCGTTGGCAA
CCAGCATCGCAGTGGGAACGATGCCCTCATTCAGCATTTGCATGGTTTGTTGAAAACCGGACATGGCACT
CCAGTCGCCTTCCCGTTCCGCTATCGGCTGAATTTGATTGCGAGTGAGATATTTATGCCAGCCAGCCAGA
CGCAGACGCGCCGAGACAGAACTTAATGGGCCCGCTAACAGCGCGATTTGCTGGTGACCCAATGCGACCA
GATGCTCCACGCCCAGTCGCGTACCGTCTTCATGGGAGAAAATAATACTGTTGATGGGTGTCTGGTCAGA
GACATCAAGAAATAACGCCGGAACATTAGTGCAGGCAGCTTCCACAGCAATGGCATCCTGGTCATCCAGC
GGATAGTTAATGATCAGCCCACTGACGCGTTGCGCGAGAAGATTGTGCACCGCCGCTTTACAGGCTTCGA
CGCCGCTTCGTTCTACCATCGACACCACCACGCTGGCACCCAGTTGATCGGCGCGAGATTTAATCGCCGC
GACAATTTGCGACGGCGCGTGCAGGGCCAGACTGGAGGTGGCAACGCCAATCAGCAACGACTGTTTGCCC
GCCAGTTGTTGTGCCACGCGGTTGGGAATGTAATTCAGCTCCGCCATCGCCGCTTCCACTTTTTCCCGCG
TTTTCGCAGAAACGTGGCTGGCCTGGTTCACCACGCGGGAAACGGTCTGATAAGAGACACCGGCATACTC
TGCGACATCGTATAACGTTACTGGTTTCACATTCACCACCCTGAATTGACTCTCTTCCGGGCGCTATCAT
GCCATACCGCGAAAGGTTTTGCGCCATTCGATGGTGTCCGGGATCTCGACGCTCTCCCTTATGCGACTCC
TGCATTAGGAAGCAGCCCAGTAGTAGGTTGAGGCCGTTGAGCACCGCCGCCGCAAGGAATGGTGCATGCA
AGGAGATGGCGCCCAACAGTCCCCCGGCCACGGGGCCTGCCACCATACCCACGCCGAAACAAGCGCTCAT
GAGCCCGAAGTGGCGAGCCCGATCTTCCCCATCGGTGATGTCGGCGATATAGGCGCCAGCAACCGCACCT
GTGGCGCCGGTGATGCCGGCCACGATGCGTCCGGCGTAGAGGATCGAGATCTCGATCCCGCGAAATTAAT
ACGACTCACTATAGGGGAATTGTGAGCGGATAACAATTCCCCTCTAGAAATAATTTTGTTTAACTTTAAG
AAGGAGATATACATATGACACAGTTCGAGGGCTTTACCAACCTGTATCAGGTGAGCAAGACACTGCGGTT
TGAGCTGATCCCACAGGGCAAGACCCTGAAGCACATCCAGGAGCAGGGCTTCATCGAGGAGGACAAGGCC
CGCAATGATCACTACAAGGAGCTGAAGCCCATCATCGATCGGATCTACAAGACCTATGCCGACCAGTGCC
TGCAGCTGGTGCAGCTGGATTGGGAGAACCTGAGCGCCGCCATCGACTCCTATAGAAAGGAGAAAACCGA
GGAGACAAGGAACGCCCTGATCGAGGAGCAGGCCACATATCGCAATGCCATCCACGACTACTTCATCGGC
CGGACAGACAACCTGACCGATGCCATCAATAAGAGACACGCCGAGATCTACAAGGGCCTGTTCAAGGCCG
AGCTGTTTAATGGCAAGGTGCTGAAGCAGCTGGGCACCGTGACCACAACCGAGCACGAGAACGCCCTGCT
GCGGAGCTTCGACAAGTTTACAACCTACTTCTCCGGCTTTTATGAGAACAGGAAGAACGTGTTCAGCGCC
GAGGATATCAGCACAGCCATCCCACACCGCATCGTGCAGGACAACTTCCCCAAGTTTAAGGAGAATTGTC
ACATCTTCACACGCCTGATCACCGCCGTGCCCAGCCTGCGGGAGCACTTTGAGAACGTGAAGAAGGCCAT
CGGCATCTTCGTGAGCACCTCCATCGAGGAGGTGTTTTCCTTCCCTTTTTATAACCAGCTGCTGACACAG
ACCCAGATCGACCTGTATAACCAGCTGCTGGGAGGAATCTCTCGGGAGGCAGGCACCGAGAAGATCAAGG
GCCTGAACGAGGTGCTGAATCTGGCCATCCAGAAGAATGATGAGACAGCCCACATCATCGCCTCCCTGCC
ACACAGATTCATCCCCCTGTTTAAGCAGATCCTGTCCGATAGGAACACCCTGTCTTTCATCCTGGAGGAG
TTTAAGAGCGACGAGGAAGTGATCCAGTCCTTCTGCAAGTACAAGACACTGCTGAGAAACGAGAACGTGC
TGGAGACAGCCGAGGCCCTGTTTAACGAGCTGAACAGCATCGACCTGACACACATCTTCATCAGCCACAA
GAAGCTGGAGACAATCAGCAGCGCCCTGTGCGACCACTGGGATACACTGAGGAATGCCCTGTATGAGCGG
AGAATCTCCGAGCTGACAGGCAAGATCACCAAGTCTGCCAAGGAGAAGGTGCAGCGCAGCCTGAAGCACG
AGGATATCAACCTGCAGGAGATCATCTCTGCCGCAGGCAAGGAGCTGAGCGAGGCCTTCAAGCAGAAAAC
CAGCGAGATCCTGTCCCACGCACACGCCGCCCTGGATCAGCCACTGCCTACAACCCTGAAGAAGCAGGAG
GAGAAGGAGATCCTGAAGTCTCAGCTGGACAGCCTGCTGGGCCTGTACCACCTGCTGGACTGGTTTGCCG
TGGATGAGTCCAACGAGGTGGACCCCGAGTTCTCTGCCCGGCTGACCGGCATCAAGCTGGAGATGGAGCC
TTCTCTGAGCTTCTACAACAAGGCCAGAAATTATGCCACCAAGAAGCCCTACTCCGTGGAGAAGTTCAAG
CTGAACTTTCAGATGCCTACACTGGCCTCTGGCTGGGACGTGAATAAGGAGAAGAACAATGGCGCCATCC
TGTTTGTGAAGAACGGCCTGTACTATCTGGGCATCATGCCAAAGCAGAAGGGCAGGTATAAGGCCCTGAG
CTTCGAGCCCACAGAGAAAACCAGCGAGGGCTTTGATAAGATGTACTATGACTACTTCCCTGATGCCGCC
AAGATGATCCCAAAGTGCAGCACCCAGCTGAAGGCCGTGACAGCCCACTTTCAGACCCACACAACCCCCA
TCCTGCTGTCCAACAATTTCATCGAGCCTCTGGAGATCACAAAGGAGATCTACGACCTGAACAATCCTGA
GAAGGAGCCAAAGAAGTTTCAGACAGCCTACGCCAAGAAAACCGGCGACCAGAAGGGCTACAGAGAGGCC
CTGTGCAAGTGGATCGACTTCACAAGGGATTTTCTGTCCAAGTATACCAAGACAACCTCTATCGATCTGT
CTAGCCTGCGGCCATCCTCTCAGTATAAGGACCTGGGCGAGTACTATGCCGAGCTGAATCCCCTGCTGTA
CCACATCAGCTTCCAGAGAATCGCCGAGAAGGAGATCATGGATGCCGTGGAGACAGGCAAGCTGTACCTG
TTCCAGATCTATAACAAGGACTTTGCCAAGGGCCACCACGGCAAGCCTAATCTGCACACACTGTATTGGA
CCGGCCTGTTTTCTCCAGAGAACCTGGCCAAGACAAGCATCAAGCTGAATGGCCAGGCCGAGCTGTTCTA
CCGCCCTAAGTCCAGGATGAAGAGGATGGCACACCGGCTGGGAGAGAAGATGCTGAACAAGAAGCTGAAG
GATCAGAAAACCCCAATCCCCGACACCCTGTACCAGGAGCTGTACGACTATGTGAATCACAGACTGTCCC
ACGACCTGTCTGATGAGGCCAGGGCCCTGCTGCCCAACGTGATCACCAAGGAGGTGTCTCACGAGATCAT
CAAGGATAGGCGCTTTACCAGCGACAAGTTCTTTTTCCACGTGCCTATCACACTGAACTATCAGGCCGCC
AATTCCCCATCTAAGTTCAACCAGAGGGTGAATGCCTACCTGAAGGAGCACCCCGAGACACCTATCATCG
GCATCGATCGGGGCGAGAGAAACCTGATCTATATCACAGTGATCGACTCCACCGGCAAGATCCTGGAGCA
GCGGAGCCTGAACACCATCCAGCAGTTTGATTACCAGAAGAAGCTGGACAACAGGGAGAAGGAGAGGGTG
GCAGCAAGGCAGGCCTGGTCTGTGGTGGGCACAATCAAGGATCTGAAGCAGGGCTATCTGAGCCAGGTCA
TCCACGAGATCGTGGACCTGATGATCCACTACCAGGCCGTGGTGGTGCTGGAGAACCTGAATTTCGGCTT
TAAGAGCAAGAGGACCGGCATCGCCGAGAAGGCCGTGTACCAGCAGTTCGAGAAGATGCTGATCGATAAG
CTGAATTGCCTGGTGCTGAAGGACTATCCAGCAGAGAAAGTGGGAGGCGTGCTGAACCCATACCAGCTGA
CAGACCAGTTCACCTCCTTTGCCAAGATGGGCACCCAGTCTGGCTTCCTGTTTTACGTGCCTGCCCCATA
TACATCTAAGATCGATCCCCTGACCGGCTTCGTGGACCCCTTCGTGTGGAAAACCATCAAGAATCACGAG
AGCCGCAAGCACTTCCTGGAGGGCTTCGACTTTCTGCACTACGACGTGAAAACCGGCGACTTCATCCTGC
ACTTTAAGATGAACAGAAATCTGTCCTTCCAGAGGGGCCTGCCCGGCTTTATGCCTGCATGGGATATCGT
GTTCGAGAAGAACGAGACACAGTTTGACGCCAAGGGCACCCCTTTCATCGCCGGCAAGAGAATCGTGCCA
GTGATCGAGAATCACAGATTCACCGGCAGATACCGGGACCTGTATCCTGCCAACGAGCTGATCGCCCTGC
TGGAGGAGAAGGGCATCGTGTTCAGGGATGGCTCCAACATCCTGCCAAAGCTGCTGGAGAATGACGATTC
TCACGCCATCGACACCATGGTGGCCCTGATCCGCAGCGTGCTGCAGATGCGGAACTCCAATGCCGCCACA
GGCGAGGACTATATCAACAGCCCCGTGCGCGATCTGAATGGCGTGTGCTTCGACTCCCGGTTTCAGAACC
CAGAGTGGCCCATGGACGCCGATGCCAATGGCGCCTACCACATCGCCCTGAAGGGCCAGCTGCTGCTGAA
TCACCTGAAGGAGAGCAAGGATCTGAAGCTGCAGAACGGCATCTCCAATCAGGACTGGCTGGCCTACATC
CAGGAGCTGCGCAACAAAAGGCCGGCGGCCACGAAAAAGGCCGGCCAGGCAAAAAAGAAAAAGGGATCCT
ACCCATACGATGTTCCAGATTACGCTTATCCCTACGACGTGCCTGATTATGCATACCCATATGATGTCCC
CGACTATGCCCCGGCAGCTAAGAGGGTGAAACTGGATCTCGAGCACCACCACCACCACCACTGAGATCCG
GCTGCTAACAAAGCCCGAAAGGAAGCTGAGTTGGCTGCTGCCACCGCTGAGCAATAACTAGCATAACCCC
TTGGGGCCTCTAAACGGGTCTTGAGGGGTTTTTTGCTGAAAGGAGGAACTATATCCGGATTGGCGAATGG
G
[124 nt withheld, positions 5882-6005]
C
[91 nt withheld, positions 6007-6097]
A
[49 nt withheld, positions 6099-6147]
CCTTTGACGTTGGAGTCCACGTTCTTT
[37 nt withheld, positions 6175-6211]
ACCCTATCTCGGTCTATTCTTTTGATTTATAAGGGATTTTGCCGATTTCGGCCTATTGGTTAAAAAATGA
GCTGATTTAACAAAAATTTAACGCGAATTTTAACAAAATATTAACGCTTACAATTTAGGTGGCACTTTTC
GGGGAAATGTGCGCGGAACCCCTATTTGTTTATTTTTCTAAATACATTCAAATATGTATCCGCTCATGAG
ACAATAACCCTGATAAATGCTTCAATAATATTGAAAAAGGAAGAGTATGAGTATTCAACATTTCCGTGTC
GCCCTTATTCCCTTTTTTGCGGCATTTTGCCTTCCTGTTTTTGCTCACCCAGAAACGCTGGTGAAAGTAA
AAGATGCTGAAGATCAGTTGGGTGCACGAGTGGGTTACATCGAACTGGATCTCAACAGCGGTAAGATCCT
TGAGAGTTTTCGCCCCGAAGAACGTTTTCCAATGATGAGCACTTTTAAAGTTCTGCTATGTGGCGCGGTA
TTATCCCGTATTGACGCCGGGCAAGAGCAACTCGGTCGCCGCATACACTATTCTCAGAATGACTTGGTTG
AGTACTCACCAGTCACAGAAAAGCATCTTACGGATGGCATGACAGTAAGAGAATTATGCAGTGCTGCCAT
AACCATGAGTGATAACACTGCGGCCAACTTACTTCTGACAACGATCGGAGGACCGAAGGAGCTAACCGCT
TTTTTGCACAACATGGGGGATCATGTAACTCGCCTTGATCGTTGGGAACCGGAGCTGAATGAAGCCATAC
CAAACGACGAGCGTGACACCACGATGCCTGCAGCAATGGCAACAACGTTGCGCAAACTATTAACTGGCGA
ACTACTTACTCTAGCTTCCCGGCAACAATTAATAGACTGGATGGAGGCGGATAAAGTTGCAGGACCACTT
CTGCGCTCGGCCCTTCCGGCTGGCTGGTTTATTGCTGATAAATCTGGAGCCGGTGAGCGTGGGTCTCGCG
GTATCATTGCAGCACTGGGGCCAGATGGTAAGCCCTCCCGTATCGTAGTTATCTACACGACGGGGAGTCA
GGCAACTATGGATGAACGAAATAGACAGATCGCTGAGATAGGTGCCTCACTGATTAAGCATTGGTAACTG
TCAGACCAAGTTTACTCATATATACTTTAGATTGATTTAAAACTTCATTTTTAATTTAAAAGGATCTAGG
TGAAGATCCTTTTTGATAATCTCATGACCAAAATCCCTTAACGTGAGTTTTCGTTCCACTGAGCGTCAGA
CCCCGTAGAAAAGATCAAAGGATCTTCTTGAGATCCTTTTTTTCTGCGCGTAATCTGCTGCTTGCAAACA
AAAAAACCACCGCTACCAGCGGTGGTTTGTTTGCCGGATCAAGAGCTACCAACTCTTTTTCCGAAGGTAA
CTGGCTTCAGCAGAGCGCAGATACCAAATACTGTCCTTCTAGTGTAGCCGTAGTTAGGCCACCACTTCAA
GAACTCTGTAGCACCGCCTACATACCTCGCTCTGCTAATCCTGTTACCAGTGGCTGCTGCCAGTGGCGAT
AAGTCGTGTCTTACCGGGTTGGACTCAAGACGATAGTTACCGGATAAGGCGCAGCGGTCGGGCTGAACGG
GGGGTTCGTGCACACAGCCCAGCTTGGAGCGAACGACCTACACCGAACTGAGATACCTACAGCGTGAGCT
ATGAGAAAGCGCCACGCTTCCCGAAGGGAGAAAGGCGGACAGGTATCCGGTAAGCGGCAGGGTCGGAACA
GGAGAGCGCACGAGGGAGCTTCCAGGGGGAAACGCCTGGTATCTTTATAGTCCTGTCGGGTTTCGCCACC
TCTGACTTGAGCGTCGATTTTTGTGATGCTCGTCAGGGGGGCGGAGCCTATGGAAAAACGCCAGCAACGC
GGCCTTTTTACGGTTCCTGGCCTTTTGCTGGCCTTTTGCTCACATGTTCTTTCCTGCGTTATCCCCTGAT
TCTGTGGATAACCGTATTACCGCCTTTGAGTGAGCTGATACCGCTCGCCGCAGCCGAACGACCGAGCGCA
GCGAGTCAGTGAGCGAGGAAGCGGAAGAGCGCCTGATGCGGTATTTTCTCCTTACGCATCTGTGCGGTAT
TTCACACCGCAATGGTGCACTCTCAGTACAATCTGCTCTGATGCCGCATAGTTAAGCCAGTATACACTCC
GCTATCGCTACGTGACTGGGTCATGGCTGCGCCCCGACACCCGCCAACACCCGCTGACGCGCCCTGACGG
GCTTGTCTGCTCCCGGCATCCGCTTACAGACAAGCTGTGACCGTCTCCGGGAGCTGCATGTGTCAGAGGT
TTTCACCGTCATCACCGAAACGCGCGAGGCAGCTGCGGTAAAGCTCATCAGCGTGGTCGTGAAGCGATTC
ACAGATGTCTGCCTGTTCATCCGCGTCCAGCTCGTTGAGTTTCTCCAGAAGCGTTAATGTCTGGCTTCTG
ATAAAGCGGGCCATGTTAAGGGCGGTTTTTTCCTGTTTGGTCACTGATGCCTCCGTGTAAGGGGGATTTC
TGTTCATGGGGGTAATGATACCGATGAAACGAGAGAGGATGCTCACGATACGGGTTACTGATGATGAACA
TGCCCGGTTACTGGAACGTTGTGAGGGTAAACAACTGGCGGTATGGATGCGGCGGGACCAGAGAAAAATC
ACTCAGGGTCAATGCCAGCGCTTCGTTAATACAGATGTAGGTGTTCCACAGGGTAGCCAGCAGCATCCTG
CGATGCAGATCCGGAACATAATGGTGCAGGGCGCTGACTTCCGCGTTTCCAGACTTTACGAAACACGGAA
ACCGAAGACCATTCATGTTGTTGCTCAGGTCGCAGACGTTTTGCAGCAGCAGTCGCTTCACGTTCGCTCG
CGTATCGGTGATTCATTCTGCTAACCAGTAAGGCAACCCCGCCAGCCTAGCCGGGTCCTCAACGACAGGA
GCACGATCATGCGCACCCGTGGGGCCGCCATGCCGGCGATAATGGCCTGCTTCTCGCCGAAACGTTTGGT
GGCGGGACCAGTGACGAAGGCTTGAGCGAGGGCGTGCAAGATTCCGAATACCGCAAGCGACAGGCCGATC
ATCGTCGCGCTCCAGCGAAAGCGGTCCTCGCCGAAAATGACCCAGAGCGCTGCCGGCACCTGTCCTACGA
GTTGCATGATAAAGAAGACAGTCATAAGTGCGGCGACGATAGTCATGCCCCGCGCCCACCGGAAGGAGCT
GACTGGGTTGAAGGC
